Addgene plasmid #29720: pET His6 prescission LIC cloning vector (HPKS)
Purpose: (Empty Backbone)
Depositing lab: Scott Gradia. Depositing organization: University of California, Berkeley.
Backbone
  Vector backbone: pET
  Backbone size (bp): 6969
  Vector type: Bacterial Expression
  Tag / fusion protein: 6xHis (N terminal on backbone); Prescission cleavage site (N terminal on backbone)
Growth in bacteria
  Bacterial resistance: Kanamycin, 50 μg/mL
  Growth temperature: 37°C
  Growth strain: DH5alpha
  Copy number: Low Copy
Gene/Insert
  Gene/Insert name: None
  Tag / fusion protein: His6-prescission (N terminal on backbone)
  Cloning method: Restriction Enzyme; 5′ cloning site SLIC site w/ stuffer (destroyed during cloning); 3′ cloning site SLIC site w/ stuffer (destroyed during cloning)
  Sequencing primers: 5′ T7 forward; 3′ T7 reverse
Terms and licenses: Academic/Nonprofit Terms; Industry Terms: Not Available to Industry
Depositor comments: This plasmid is an empty vector. Your gene can be inserted with a SLIC cloning protocol. Prescission is a highly specific protease that cleaves LEVLFQ/GP. It is generally more active than TEV protease, and many users have found that when their protein inhibits TEV cleavage, switching to a prescission vector has proved worthwhile. To clone into this vector, add SLIC tags to the 5' end of your PCR primers. Forward - 5'GTGCTGTTCCAGGGTCCGAAT3' Reverse - 5'TGGTGGTGGTGGTGCTCGA(TTA)3' Linearize the plasmid with SspI and XhoI, then gel purify. There is a 1650 bp stuffer sequence that will be visible on a gel. When digesting the DNA with T4 polymerase, use no nucleotides for either your insert or the linearized vector. More information on this vector can be found through http://qb3.berkeley.edu/qb3/macrolab/
How to cite: pET His6 prescission LIC cloning vector (HPKS) was a gift from Scott Gradia (Addgene plasmid # 29720 ; http://n2t.net/addgene:29720 ; RRID:Addgene_29720)
