[The description below was written by a language model from this plasmid's Addgene catalogue record and pLannotate feature annotations shown in this document.]
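Description:
pET His6 prescission LIC cloning vector (HPKS) is an empty pET-family bacterial expression backbone of 6,969 bp, designed for ligation-independent (SLIC) insertion of a coding sequence to be produced in E. coli as an N-terminally His-tagged protein. It is selected with kanamycin through an aph(3')-Ia KanR gene. It replicates from a pBR322/ColE1-type origin accompanied by the bom region and the rop gene, which is consistent with its listing as low copy. An f1 origin is also present, and short tetracycline-resistance fragments annotated around lacI appear to be remnants of the pBR322 lineage.

The expression cassette is a standard inducible T7 system. A T7 promoter with an adjacent lac operator and the T7 gene 10 ribosome binding site drive translation of a 6xHis tag. According to the catalogue record, the tag is followed by a PreScission protease recognition site, although the feature table does not annotate this site separately. A plasmid-borne lacI gene supplies the repressor, so transcription is held off until IPTG is added in a host that provides T7 RNA polymerase. A T7 terminator closes the unit.

Between the tag region and the terminator lies a stuffer of about 1,650 bp, which the annotation identifies as reverse-oriented firefly luciferase fragments. Digestion with SspI and XhoI excises the stuffer, and the cloning sites are destroyed when the insert is annealed through T4 polymerase-generated overhangs. The His-like and T7 gene 10-derived fragments annotated just downstream of the stuffer are probably residual pET sequence. The depositor presents the vector as an alternative for affinity-purified proteins whose tags are poorly removed by TEV protease.
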