Features (pLannotate 1.2.2; 22 found; start..end, strand, type, name):
     12..440     +  rep_origin     f1 ori (sequence partly withheld): f1 bacteriophage origin of replication; arrow indicates direction of (+) strand synthesis
    494..551     +  promoter       AmpR promoter (fragment): bla
    560..1375    -  CDS            KanR: aminoglycoside phosphotransferase; aph(3')-Ia; confers resistance to kanamycin in bacteria or G418 (Geneticin®) in eukaryotes
   1497..2085    +  rep_origin     ori: high-copy-number ColE1/pMB1/pBR322/pUC origin of replication
   2271..2413    -  misc_feature   bom: basis of mobility region from pBR322
   2515..2706    -  CDS            rop: Rop protein, which maintains plasmids at low copy number; rop
   2723..3103    +  CDS            YPB1_ECOLX: Protein predicted: Swiss-Prot protein existence level 4. From Escherichia coli.
   3175..3466    -  CDS            TcR (fragment): tetracycline efflux protein; tet; confers resistance to tetracycline
   3481..3502    -  protein_bind   CAP binding site: CAP binding activates transcription in the presence of cAMP. E. coli catabolite activator protein
   3515..4597    -  CDS            lacI: lac repressor; lacI; The lac repressor binds to the lac operator to inhibit transcription in E. coli. This inhibition can be relieved by adding lactose or isopropyl-β-D-thiogalactopyranoside (IPTG).
   4598..4675    -  promoter       lacI promoter: lacI
   4683..4962    -  CDS            TcR (fragment): tetracycline efflux protein; tet; confers resistance to tetracycline
   4984..5002    +  promoter       T7 promoter: promoter for bacteriophage T7 RNA polymerase
   5003..5027    +  protein_bind   lac operator: The lac repressor binds to the lac operator to inhibit transcription in E. coli. This inhibition can be relieved by adding lactose or isopropyl-β-D-thiogalactopyranoside (IPTG). lac repressor encoded by lacI
   5042..5064    +  RBS            RBS: efficient ribosome binding site from bacteriophage T7 gene 10 (Olins and Rangwala, 1989)
   5083..5100    +  CDS            6xHis: 6xHis affinity tag
   5158..5847    -  CDS            luciferase (fragment): firefly luciferase; luc+; enhanced luc+ version of the luciferase gene
   5858..5874    -  CDS            TEV site (fragment): tobacco etch virus (TEV) protease recognition and cleavage site
   5874..6806    -  CDS            luciferase (fragment): firefly luciferase; luc+; enhanced luc+ version of the luciferase gene
   6813..6830    +  CDS            9xHis (fragment): 9xHis affinity tag
   6840..6889    +  CDS            SET1 (fragment): solubility-enhancement tag derived from T7 phage gene 10B
   6897..6944    +  terminator     T7 terminator: transcription terminator for bacteriophage T7 RNA polymerase
>Addgene plasmid #29720 | pET His6 prescission LIC cloning vector (HPKS) | depositor full sequence | sequence record 13810 | Author sequence
TGGCGAATGGG
[124 nt withheld, positions 12-135]
C
[91 nt withheld, positions 137-227]
A
[49 nt withheld, positions 229-277]
CCTTTGACGTTGGAGTCCACGTTCTTT
[37 nt withheld, positions 305-341]
ACCCTATCTCGGTCTATTCTTTTGATTTATAAGGGATTTTGCCGATTTCGGCCTATTGGTTAAAAAATGA
GCTGATTTAACAAAAATTTAACGCGAATTTTAACAAACTAGTAACGTTTACAATTTCAGGTGGCACTTTT
CGGGGAAATGTGCGCGGAACCCCTATTTGTTTATTTTTCTAAATACATTCAAATATGTATCCGCTCATGA
ATTAATTCTTAGAAAAACTCATCGAGCATCAAATGAAACTGCAATTTATTCATATCAGGATTATCAATAC
CATATTTTTGAAAAAGCCGTTTCTGTAATGAAGGAGAAAACTCACCGAGGCAGTTCCATAGGATGGCAAG
ATCCTGGTATCGGTCTGCGATTCCGACTCGTCCAACATCAATACAACCTATTAATTTCCCCTCGTCAAAA
ATAAGGTTATCAAGTGAGAAATCACCATGAGTGACGACTGAATCCGGTGAGAATGGCAAAAGTTTATGCA
TTTCTTTCCAGACTTGTTCAACAGGCCAGCCATTACGCTCGTCATCAAAATCACTCGCATCAACCAAACC
GTTATTCATTCGTGATTGCGCCTGAGCGAGACGAAATACGCGATCGCTGTTAAAAGGACAATTACAAACA
GGAATCGAATGCAACCGGCGCAGGAACACTGCCAGCGCATCAACAATGTTTTCACCTGAATCAGGATATT
CTTCTAATACCTGGAATGCTGTTTTCCCGGGGATCGCAGTGGTGAGTAACCATGCATCATCAGGAGTACG
GATAAAATGCTTGATGGTCGGAAGAGGCATAAATTCCGTCAGCCAGTTTAGTCTGACCATCTCATCTGTA
ACATCATTGGCAACGCTACCTTTGCCATGTTTCAGAAACAACTCTGGCGCATCGGGCTTCCCATACAATC
GATAGATTGTCGCACCTGATTGCCCGACATTATCGCGAGCCCATTTATACCCATATAAATCAGCATCCAT
GTTGGAATTTAATCGCGGCCTAGAGCAAGACGTTTCCCGTTGAATATGGCTCATAACACCCCTTGTATTA
CTGTTTATGTAAGCAGACAGTTTTATTGTTCATGACCAAAATCCCTTAACGTGAGTTTTCGTTCCACTGA
GCGTCAGACCCCGTAGAAAAGATCAAAGGATCTTCTTGAGATCCTTTTTTTCTGCGCGTAATCTGCTGCT
TGCAAACAAAAAAACCACCGCTACCAGCGGTGGTTTGTTTGCCGGATCAAGAGCTACCAACTCTTTTTCC
GAAGGTAACTGGCTTCAGCAGAGCGCAGATACCAAATACTGTCCTTCTAGTGTAGCCGTAGTTAGGCCAC
CACTTCAAGAACTCTGTAGCACCGCCTACATACCTCGCTCTGCTAATCCTGTTACCAGTGGCTGCTGCCA
GTGGCGATAAGTCGTGTCTTACCGGGTTGGACTCAAGACGATAGTTACCGGATAAGGCGCAGCGGTCGGG
CTGAACGGGGGGTTCGTGCACACAGCCCAGCTTGGAGCGAACGACCTACACCGAACTGAGATACCTACAG
CGTGAGCTATGAGAAAGCGCCACGCTTCCCGAAGGGAGAAAGGCGGACAGGTATCCGGTAAGCGGCAGGG
TCGGAACAGGAGAGCGCACGAGGGAGCTTCCAGGGGGAAACGCCTGGTATCTTTATAGTCCTGTCGGGTT
TCGCCACCTCTGACTTGAGCGTCGATTTTTGTGATGCTCGTCAGGGGGGCGGAGCCTATGGAAAAACGCC
AGCAACGCGGCCTTTTTACGGTTCCTGGCCTTTTGCTGGCCTTTTGCTCACATGTTCTTTCCTGCGTTAT
CCCCTGATTCTGTGGATAACCGTATTACCGCCTTTGAGTGAGCTGATACCGCTCGCCGCAGCCGAACGAC
CGAGCGCAGCGAGTCAGTGAGCGAGGAAGCGGAAGAGCGCCTGATGCGGTATTTTCTCCTTACGCATCTG
TGCGGTATTTCACACCGCATATATGGTGCACTCTCAGTACAATCTGCTCTGATGCCGCATAGTTAAGCCA
GTATACACTCCGCTATCGCTACGTGACTGGGTCATGGCTGCGCCCCGACACCCGCCAACACCCGCTGACG
CGCCCTGACGGGCTTGTCTGCTCCCGGCATCCGCTTACAGACAAGCTGTGACCGTCTCCGGGAGCTGCAT
GTGTCAGAGGTTTTCACCGTCATCACCGAAACGCGCGAGGCAGCTGCGGTAAAGCTCATCAGCGTGGTCG
TGAAGCGATTCACAGATGTCTGCCTGTTCATCCGCGTCCAGCTCGTTGAGTTTCTCCAGAAGCGTTAATG
TCTGGCTTCTGATAAAGCGGGCCATGTTAAGGGCGGTTTTTTCCTGTTTGGTCACTGATGCCTCCGTGTA
AGGGGGATTTCTGTTCATGGGGGTAATGATACCGATGAAACGAGAGAGGATGCTCACGATACGGGTTACT
GATGATGAACATGCCCGGTTACTGGAACGTTGTGAGGGTAAACAACTGGCGGTATGGATGCGGCGGGACC
AGAGAAAAATCACTCAGGGTCAATGCCAGCGCTTCGTTAATACAGATGTAGGTGTTCCACAGGGTAGCCA
GCAGCATCCTGCGATGCAGATCCGGAACATAATGGTGCAGGGCGCTGACTTCCGCGTTTCCAGACTTTAC
GAAACACGGAAACCGAAGACCATTCATGTTGTTGCTCAGGTCGCAGACGTTTTGCAGCAGCAGTCGCTTC
ACGTTCGCTCGCGTATCGGTGATTCATTCTGCTAACCAGTAAGGCAACCCCGCCAGCCTAGCCGGGTCCT
CAACGACAGGAGCACGATCATGCGCACCCGTGGGGCCGCCATGCCGGCGATAATGGCCTGCTTCTCGCCG
AAACGTTTGGTGGCGGGACCAGTGACGAAGGCTTGAGCGAGGGCGTGCAAGATTCCGAATACCGCAAGCG
ACAGGCCGATCATCGTCGCGCTCCAGCGAAAGCGGTCCTCGCCGAAAATGACCCAGAGCGCTGCCGGCAC
CTGTCCTACGAGTTGCATGATAAAGAAGACAGTCATAAGTGCGGCGACGATAGTCATGCCCCGCGCCCAC
CGGAAGGAGCTGACTGGGTTGAAGGCTCTCAAGGGCATCGGTCGAGATCCCGGTGCCTAATGAGTGAGCT
AACTTACATTAATTGCGTTGCGCTCACTGCCCGCTTTCCAGTCGGGAAACCTGTCGTGCCAGCTGCATTA
ATGAATCGGCCAACGCGCGGGGAGAGGCGGTTTGCGTATTGGGCGCCAGGGTGGTTTTTCTTTTCACCAG
TGAGACGGGCAACAGCTGATTGCCCTTCACCGCCTGGCCCTGAGAGAGTTGCAGCAAGCGGTCCACGCTG
GTTTGCCCCAGCAGGCGAAAATCCTGTTTGATGGTGGTTAACGGCGGGATATAACATGAGCTGTCTTCGG
TATCGTCGTATCCCACTACCGAGATATCCGCACCAACGCGCAGCCCGGACTCGGTAATGGCGCGCATTGC
GCCCAGCGCCATCTGATCGTTGGCAACCAGCATCGCAGTGGGAACGATGCCCTCATTCAGCATTTGCATG
GTTTGTTGAAAACCGGACATGGCACTCCAGTCGCCTTCCCGTTCCGCTATCGGCTGAATTTGATTGCGAG
TGAGATATTTATGCCAGCCAGCCAGACGCAGACGCGCCGAGACAGAACTTAATGGGCCCGCTAACAGCGC
GATTTGCTGGTGACCCAATGCGACCAGATGCTCCACGCCCAGTCGCGTACCGTCTTCATGGGAGAAAATA
ATACTGTTGATGGGTGTCTGGTCAGAGACATCAAGAAATAACGCCGGAACATTAGTGCAGGCAGCTTCCA
CAGCAATGGCATCCTGGTCATCCAGCGGATAGTTAATGATCAGCCCACTGACGCGTTGCGCGAGAAGATT
GTGCACCGCCGCTTTACAGGCTTCGACGCCGCTTCGTTCTACCATCGACACCACCACGCTGGCACCCAGT
TGATCGGCGCGAGATTTAATCGCCGCGACAATTTGCGACGGCGCGTGCAGGGCCAGACTGGAGGTGGCAA
CGCCAATCAGCAACGACTGTTTGCCCGCCAGTTGTTGTGCCACGCGGTTGGGAATGTAATTCAGCTCCGC
CATCGCCGCTTCCACTTTTTCCCGCGTTTTCGCAGAAACGTGGCTGGCCTGGTTCACCACGCGGGAAACG
GTCTGATAAGAGACACCGGCATACTCTGCGACATCGTATAACGTTACTGGTTTCACATTCACCACCCTGA
ATTGACTCTCTTCCGGGCGCTATCATGCCATACCGCGAAAGGTTTTGCGCCATTCGATGGTGTCCGGGAT
CTCGACGCTCTCCCTTATGCGACTCCTGCATTAGGAAGCAGCCCAGTAGTAGGTTGAGGCCGTTGAGCAC
CGCCGCCGCAAGGAATGGTGCATGCAAGGAGATGGCGCCCAACAGTCCCCCGGCCACGGGGCCTGCCACC
ATACCCACGCCGAAACAAGCGCTCATGAGCCCGAAGTGGCGAGCCCGATCTTCCCCATCGGTGATGTCGG
CGATATAGGCGCCAGCAACCGCACCTGTGGCGCCGGTGATGCCGGCCACGATGCGTCCGGCGTAGAGGAT
CGAGATCTCGATCCCGCGAAATTAATACGACTCACTATAGGGGAATTGTGAGCGGATAACAATTCCCCTC
TAGAAATAATTTTGTTTAACTTTAAGAAGGAGATATACCATGGGTTCTTCTCACCATCACCATCACCATG
GTTCTTCTAACAACCTCGGGATCGAGCTGGAAGTGCTGTTCCAGGGTCCGAATATTCGGAATGATTTGAT
TGCCAAAAATAGGATCTCTGGCATGCGAGAATCTCACGCAGGCAGTTCTATGAGGCAGAGCGACACCTTT
AGGCAGACCAGTAGATCCAGAGGAGTTCATGATCAGTGCAATTGTCTTGTCCCTATCGAAGGACTCTGGC
ACAAAATCGTATTCATTAAAACCGGGAGGTAGATGAGATGTGACGAACGTGTACATCGACTGAAATCCCT
GGTAATCCGTTTTAGAATCCATGATAATAATTTTTTGGATGATTGGGAGCTTTTTTTGCACGTTCAAAAT
TTTTTGCAACCCCTTTTTGGAAACGAACACCACGGTAGGCTGCGAAATGCCCATACTGTTGAGCAATTCA
CGTTCATTATAAATGTCGTTCGCGGGCGCAACTGCAACTCCGATAAATAACGCGCCCAACACCGGCATAA
AGAATTGAAGAGAGTTTTCACTGCATACGACGATTCTGTGATTTGTATTCAGCCCATATCGTTTCATAGC
TTCTGCCAACCGAACGGACATTTCGAAGTACTCAGCGTAAGTGATGTCCACCTCGATATGTGCATCTGTA
AAAGCAATTGTTCCAGGAACCAGGGCGTATCTCTTCATAGCCTTATGCAGTTGCTCTCCAGCGGTTCCAT
CTTCCAGCGGATAGAATGGCGCCGGGCCTTTCTTTATGTTTTTGGCTGCATTGGATTGGAAGTACAGGTT
TTCGCCCTTCTTGGCCTTTATGAGGATCTCTCTGATTTTTCTTGCGTCGAGTTTTCCGGTAAGACCTTTC
GGTACTTCGTCCACAAACACAACTCCTCCGCGCAACTTTTTCGCGGTTGTTACTTGACTGGCGACGTAAT
CCACGATCTCTTTTTCCGTCATCGTCTTTCCGTGCTCCAAAACAACAACGGCGGCGGGAAGTTCACCGGC
GTCATCGTCGGGAAGACCTGCGACACCTGCGTCGAAGATGTTGGGGTGTTGGAGCAAGATGGATTCCAAT
TCAGCGGGAGCCACCTGATAGCCTTTGTACTTAATCAGAGACTTCAGGCGGTCAACGATGAAGAAGTGTT
CGTCTTCGTCCCAGTAAGCTATGTCTCCAGAATGTAGCCATCCATCCTTGTCAATCAAGGCGTTGGTCGC
TTCCGGATTGTTTACATAACCGGACATAATCATAGGACCTCTCACACACAGTTCGCCTCTTTGATTAACG
CCCAGCGTTTTCCCGGTATCCAGATCCACAACCTTCGCTTCAAAAAATGGAACAACTTTACCGACCGCGC
CCGGTTTATCATCCCCCTCGGGTGTAATCAGAATAGCTGATGTAGTCTCAGTGAGCCCATATCCTTGCCT
GATACCTGGCAGATGGAACCTCTTGGCAACCGCTTCCCCGACTTCCTTAGAGAGGGGAGCGCCACCAGAA
GCAATTTCGTGTAAATTAGATAAATCGTATTTGTCAATCAGAGTGCTTTTGGCGAAGAAGGAGAATAGGG
TTGGCACCAGCAGCGCACTTTGAATCTTGTAATCCTGAAGGCTCCTCAGAAACAGCTCTTCTTCAAATCT
ATACATTAAGACGACTCGAAATCCACATATCAAATATCCGAGTGTAGTAAACATTCCAAAACCGTGATGG
AATGGAACAACACTTAAAATCGCAGCTCGAGCACCACCACCACCACCACTGAGATCCGGCTGCTAACAAA
GCCCGAAAGGAAGCTGAGTTGGCTGCTGCCACCGCTGAGCAATAACTAGCATAACCCCTTGGGGCCTCTA
AACGGGTCTTGAGGGGTTTTTTGCTGAAAGGAGGAACTATATCCGGAT
