>Addgene plasmid #29720 | pET His6 prescission LIC cloning vector (HPKS) | addgene partial sequence | sequence record 71089 | pBRrevBam 5'-GGTGATGTCGGCGATATAGG-3'
CTGTGGCGCCGGTGATGCCGGCCACGATGCGTCCGGCGTAGAGGATCGAGATCTCGATCCCGCGAAATTA
ATACGACTCACTATAGGGGAATTGTGAGCGGATAACAATTCCCCTCTAGAAATAATTTTGTTTAACTTTA
AGAAGGAGATATACCATGGGTTCTTCTCACCATCACCATCACCATGGTTCTTCTAACAACCTCGGGATCG
AGCTGGAAGTGCTGTTCCAGGGTCCGAATATTCGGAATGATTTGATTGCCAAAAATAGGATCTCTGGCAT
GCGAGAATCTCACGCAGGCAGTTCTATGAGGCAGAGCGACACCTTTAGGCAGACCAGTAGATCCAGAGGA
GTTCATGATCAGTGCAATTGTCTTGTCCCTATCGAAGGACTCTGGCACAAAATCGTATTCATTAAAACCG
GGAGGTAGATGAGATGTGACGAACGTGTACATCGACTGAAATCCCTGGTAATCCGTTTTAGAATCCATGA
TAATAATTTTTTGGATGATTGGGAGCTTTTTTTGCACGTTCAAAATTTTTTGCAACCCCTTTTTGGAAAC
GAACACCACGGTAGGCTGCGAAATGCCCATACTGTTGAGCAATTCACGTTCATTATAAATGTCGTTCGCG
GGCGCAACTGCAACTCCGATAAATAACGCGCCCAACACCGGCATAAAGAATTGAAGAGAGTTTTCACTGC
ATACGACGATTCTGTGATTTGTATTCAGCCCATATCGTTTCATAGCTTCTGCCAACCGAACGGACATTTC
GAAGTACTCAGCGTAAGTGATGTCCACCTCGATATGTGCATCTGTAAAAGCAATTGTTCCAGGAACCAGG
GCGTATCTCTTCATAGCCTTATGCAGTTGCTCTCCAGCGGTTCCATCTTCCAGCGGATAGAATGGCGCCG
GGCCTTTCTTTATGTTTTTGGCTGCATTGGATTGGAAGTACAGGTTTTCGCCCTTCTTGGCCTTTATGAG
GATCTCTCTGATTTTTCTTGCGTCGAGTTTTCCGGTAAGACCTTTCGGTACTTCGTCCACAAACACAACT
CCTCCGCGCAACTTTTTCGCGGTTGTTACTTGACTGGCGACGTAATCCACGATCTCTTTTTCCGTCATCG
TCTTTCCGTGCTCCAAAACA
