>Addgene plasmid #29720 | pET His6 prescission LIC cloning vector (HPKS) | addgene partial sequence | sequence record 71091 | T7term 5'-GCTAGTTATTGCTCAGCGG-3'
AGCTTCCTTTCGGGCTTTGTTAGCAGCCGGATCTCAGTGGTGGTGGTGGTGGTGCTCGAGCTGCGATTTT
AAGTGTTGTTCCATTCCATCACGGTTTTGGAATGTTTACTACACTCGGATATTTGATATGTGGATTTCGA
GTCGTCTTAATGTATAGATTTGAAGAAGAGCTGTTTCTGAGGAGCCTTCAGGATTACAAGATTCAAAGTG
CGCTGCTGGTGCCAACCCTATTCTCCTTCTTCGCCAAAAGCACTCTGATTGACAAATACGATTTATCTAA
TTTACACGAAATTGCTTCTGGTGGCGCTCCCCTCTCTAAGGAAGTCGGGGAAGCGGTTGCCAAGAGGTTC
CATCTGCCAGGTATCAGGCAAGGATATGGGCTCACTGAGACTACATCAGCTATTCTGATTACACCCGAGG
GGGATGATAAACCGGGCGCGGTCGGTAAAGTTGTTCCATTTTTTGAAGCGAAGGTTGTGGATCTGGATAC
CGGGAAAACGCTGGGCGTTAATCAAAGAGGCGAACTGTGTGTGAGAGGTCCTATGATTATGTCCGGTTAT
GTAAACAATCCGGAAGCGACCAACGCCTTGATTGACAAGGATGGATGGCTACATTCTGGAGACATAGCTT
ACTGGGACGAAGACGAACACTTCTTCATCGTTGACCGCCTGAAGTCTCTGATTAAGTACAAAGGCTATCA
GGTGGCTCCCGCTGAATTGGAATCCATCTTGCTCCAACACCCCAACATCTTCGACGCAGGTGTCGCAGGT
CTTCCCGACGATGACGCCGGTGAACTTCCCGCCGCCGTTGTTGTTTTGGAGCACGGAAAGACGATGACGG
AAAAAGAGATCGTGGATTACGTCGCCAGTCAAGTAACAACCGCGAAAAAGTTGCGCGGAGGAGTTGTGTT
TGTGGACGAAGTACCGAAAGGTCTTACCGGAAAACTCGACGCAAGAAAAATCAGAGAGATCCTCATAAAG
GCCAAGAAGGGCGAAAACCTGTACTTCCAATCCAATGCAGCCAAAAACATAAAGAAAGGCCCGGCGCCAT
TCTATCCGCTGGAA
